Addgene plasmid #146999: pAc5.1B-lambdaN-HA-DmUPF2_1-960-siRNAres-V5His6_N
Purpose: Insect Expression of DmUPF2_1-960-siRNAres
Depositing lab: Elisa Izaurralde. Depositing organization: Max Planck Institute for Developmental Biology.
Backbone
  Vector backbone: Unknown
  Vector type: Insect Expression
Growth in bacteria
  Bacterial resistance: Ampicillin, 100 μg/mL
  Growth temperature: 37°C
  Growth strain: DH5alpha
  Copy number: Low Copy
Gene/Insert
  Gene/Insert name: DmUPF2_1-960-siRNAres
  Species: D. melanogaster (fly)
  Mutation: 10 silent mutations compared to the sequence given by FlyBase no.: CG2253
  Entrez Gene: Upf2 (a.k.a. Dmel_CG2253, CG2253, Dmel\CG2253, UPF2, smg-3, upf2)
  Cloning method: Unknown
Terms and licenses: Academic/Nonprofit Terms; Industry Terms: Not Available to Industry
Depositor comments: Plasmids from this collection were made available to the research community and donated after the lab closed. Please note that the sequence provided by the depositing laboratory may be theoretical/predicted or based on Sanger sequencing results. There may be discrepancies between sequencing results obtained by Addgene and the depositor sequence. If an Addgene verified sequence is not available, please contact before placing your order to request that our lab fully sequence the plasmid.
How to cite: pAc5.1B-lambdaN-HA-DmUPF2_1-960-siRNAres-V5His6_N was a gift from Elisa Izaurralde (Addgene plasmid # 146999 ; http://n2t.net/addgene:146999 ; RRID:Addgene_146999)
