[The description below was written by a language model from this plasmid's Addgene catalogue record and pLannotate feature annotations shown in this document.]
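Description:
pAc5.1B-lambdaN-HA-DmUPF2_1-960-siRNAres-V5His6_N is an 8.4 kb insect expression plasmid for producing a tagged fragment of Drosophila melanogaster UPF2 (CG2253), a nonsense-mediated mRNA decay factor, in fly cells. The catalogue lists the backbone as unknown, although the name and features point to a pAc5.1-type vector. In bacteria it is maintained through a ColE1/pUC-type origin and selected with ampicillin via the AmpR (β-lactamase) gene and its bla promoter. The record lists it as low copy, even though the annotated origin is of the high-copy type. Short fragments of a tetracycline resistance gene and of SV40 large T antigen are also annotated; these appear to be non-functional backbone remnants. No selectable marker for insect cells is annotated.

Expression is driven by the constitutive Drosophila actin 5C (Ac5) promoter. Downstream lies a short fragment of bacteriophage lambda N protein, followed by an HA epitope (annotated as a partial match to 3xHA, consistent in length with a single copy) and then an unannotated stretch that corresponds in position to the UPF2 insert, residues 1–960 according to the name. A V5 tag follows, and the name also indicates a His6 tag, which is not annotated. An SV40 polyadenylation signal lies downstream of the cassette. The lambda N peptide binds boxB RNA hairpins, so fusions of this kind are commonly used to tether a protein to a boxB-containing reporter mRNA and test its effect on that transcript, though the record does not state this use. The insert carries ten silent mutations relative to the FlyBase sequence. The "siRNAres" label implies that these make the transcript resistant to RNAi, which would allow complementation while endogenous UPF2 is depleted.
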