Features (pLannotate 1.2.2; 10 found; start..end, strand, type, name):
     56..2568    +  promoter       Ac5 promoter: Drosophila melanogaster actin 5C promoter
   2588..2653    +  CDS            N (fragment): REGN_LAMBD - Experimental evidence at protein level: Swiss-Prot protein existence level 1. Plays a role as a transcriptional antitermination factor that allows the virus to initiate its lytic phase. Activates expression of the delayed viral early genes by modifying host RNA polymerase (RNAP) into a form that is resistant to termination signals. This antitermination function requires the host NusA protein which serves to stabilize the interaction between antitermination protein N and host RNA polymerase. From Escherichia phage lambda (Bacteriophage lambda).
   2678..2704    +  CDS            3xHA (fragment): three tandem HA epitope tags
   5639..5680    +  CDS            V5 tag: epitope tag from simian virus 5
   5780..5914    -  polyA_signal   SV40 poly(A) signal: SV40 polyadenylation signal
   5937..6021    -  CDS            large T antigen (fragment): large T antigen from SV40 (simian virus 40)
   6022..6492    +  CDS            TcR (fragment): tetracycline efflux protein; tet; confers resistance to tetracycline
   6536..7124    -  rep_origin     ori: high-copy-number ColE1/pMB1/pBR322/pUC origin of replication
   7295..8155    -  CDS            AmpR: β-lactamase; bla; confers resistance to ampicillin, carbenicillin, and related antibiotics
   8156..8260    -  promoter       AmpR promoter: bla
>Addgene plasmid #146999 | pAc5.1B-lambdaN-HA-DmUPF2_1-960-siRNAres-V5His6_N | depositor full sequence | sequence record 289446 | Full Sequence
CTTCAAGGAATTAATTCTATATTCTAAAAACACAAATGATACTTCTAAAAAAAATCATGAATGGCATCAA
CTCTGAATCAAATCTTTGCAGATGCACCTACTTCTCATTTCCACTGTCACATCATTTTTCCAGATCTCGC
TGCCTGTTATGTGGCCCACAAACCAAGACACGTTTTATGGCCATTAAAGCTGGCTGATCGTCGCCAAACA
CCAAATACATATCAATATGTACATTCGAGAAAGAAGCGATCAAAGAAGCGTCTTCGGGCGAGTAGGAGAA
TGCGGAGGAGAAGGAGAACGAGCTGATCTAGTATCTCTCCACAATCCAATGCCAACTGACCAACTGGCCA
TATTCGGAGCAATTTGAAGCCAATTTCCATCGCCTGGCGATCGCTCCATTCTTGGCTATATGTTTTTCAC
CGTTCCCGGGGCCATTTTCAAAGACTCGTCGGTAAGATAAGATTGTGTCACTCGCTGTCTCTCTTCATTT
GTCGAAGAATGCTGAGGAATTTCGCGATGACGTCGGCGAGTATTTTGAAGAATGAGAATAATTTGTATTT
ATACGAAAATCAGTTAGTGGAATTTTCTACAAAAACATGTTATCTATAGATAATTTTGTTGCAAAATATG
TTGACTATGACAAAGATTGTATGTATATACCTTTAATGTATTCTCATTTTCTTATGTATTTATAATGGCA
ATGATGATACTGATGATATTTTAAGATGATGCCAGACCACAGGCTGATTTCTGCGTCTTTTGCCGAACGC
AGTGCATGTGCGGTTGTTGTTTTTTGGAATAGTTTCAATTTTCGGACTGTCCGCTTTGATTTCAGTTTCT
TGGCTTATTCAAAAAGCAAAGTAAAGCCAAAAAAGCGAGATGGCAATACCAAATGCGGCAAAACGGTAGT
GGAAGGAAAGGGGTGCGGGGCAGCGGAAGGAAGGGTGGGGCGGGGCGTGGCGGGGTCTGTGGCTGGGCGC
GACGTCACCGACGTTGGAGCCACTCCTTTGACCATGTGTGCGTGTGTGTATTATTCGTGTCTCGCCACTC
GCCGGTTGTTTTTTTCTTTTTATCTCGCTCTCTCTAGCGCCATCTCGTACGCATGCTCAACGCACCGCAT
GTTGCCGTGTCCTTTATGCGTCATTTTGGCTCGAAATAGGCAATTATTTAAACAAAGATTAGTCAACGAA
AACGCTAAAATAAATAAGTCTACAATATGGTTACTTATTGCCATGTGTGTGCAGCCAACGATAGCAACAA
AAGCAACAACACAGTGGCTTTCCCTCTTTCACTTTTTGTTTGCAAGCGCGTGCGAGCAAGACGGCACGAC
CGGCAAACGCAATTACGCTGACAAAGAGCAGACGAAGTTTTGGCCGAAAAACATCAAGGCGCCTGATACG
AATGCATTTGCAATAACAATTGCGATATTTAATATTGTTTATGAAGCTGTTTGACTTCAAAACACACAAA
AAAAAAAATAAAACAAATTATTTGAAAGAGAATTAGGAATCGGACAGCTTATCGTTACGGGCTAACAGCA
CACCGAGACGAAATAGCTTACCTGACGTCACAGCCTCTGGAAGAACTGCCGCCAAGCAGAGAGAGAGAGA
AAAAGAGGGAGAGCAGCTTAGACCGCATGTGCTTGTGTGTGAGGCGTCTCTCTCTTCGTCTCCTGTTTGC
GCAAACGCATAGACTGCACTGAGAAAATCGATTACCTATTTTTTATGAATGAATATTTGCACTATTACTA
TTCAAAACTATTAAGATAGCAATCACATTCAATAGCCAAATACTATACCACCTGAGCGATGCAACGAAAT
GATCAATTTGAGCAAAAATGCTGCATATTTAGGACGGCATCATTATAGAAATGCTTCTTGCTGTGTACTT
TTCTCTCGTCTGGCAGCTGTTTCGCCGTTATTGTTAAAACCGGCTTAAGTTAGGTGTGTTTTCTACGACT
AGTGATGCCCCTACTAGAAGATGTGTGTTGCACAAATGTCCCTGAATAACCAATTTGAAGTGCAGATAGC
AGTAAACGTAAGCTAATATGAATATTATTTAACTGTAATGTTTTAATATCGCTGGACATTACTAATAAAC
CCACTATAAACACATGTACATATGTATGTTTTGGCATACAATGAGTAGTTGGGGAAAAAATGTGTAAAAG
CACCGTGACCATCACAGCATAAAGATAACCAGCTGAAGTATCGAATATGAGTAACCCCCAAATTGAATCA
CATGCCGCAACTGATAGGACCCATGGAAGTACACTCTTCATGGCGATATACAAGACACACACAAGCACGA
ACACCCAGTTGCGGAGGAAATTCTCCGTAAATGAAAACCCAATCGGCGAACAATTCATACCCATATATGG
TAAAAGTTTTGAACGCGACTTGAGAGCGGAGAGCATTGCGGCTGATAAGGTTTTAGCGCTAAGCGGGCTT
TATAAAACGGGCTGCGGGACCAGTTTTCATATCACTACCGTTTGAGTTCTTGTGCTGTGTGGATACTCCT
CCCGACACAAAGCCGCTCCATCAGCCAGCAGTCGTCTAATCCAGAGACCCCGGATCGGGGTACCAACATG
GACGCACAAACACGACGACGTGAGCGTCGCGCTGAGAAACAAGCTCAATGGAAAGCTGCAAACGGTGGAT
CTCCTCCACATATGGCTTACCCATACGATGTTCCAGATTACGCTCCTCCAAGCTTGAATTCTATGCTAGC
CAACGATTCTGCAACGACTGACAGCGAGGTGTCCACACCGCCGTCGTCGAGGAAAGATTTGGCAGATGGT
GTTGCCGAGGGTGACAACGACAACGACATCGATACCGGCGACACGGACGCAAATGCGGATGAAGATGTGG
ATGCGGCTGCTGCCATTGCCCTGGAGGCCGAGGAGCGCGAGGAGCTGCAACAGTTCATAAGCGAGCTGCG
GGAAAAAATTGAAAGTAAGCGACAGCTGCGCCTCCAAAACTCCACAATCGAGCTGCCCGGTGAGGAGTAC
TTCGCCAAACTGGACTCCAATCTCAAAAAGAACACGGCATTCGTCAAGAAACTGAAACTATTCACGGCCA
CACAGCTGGACGGACTATTGCGTGAGATATCCGCTCTAAACCTGAGCAAATACATCTCGGAAATATGCGC
CGCGCTGGTCGAGGCCAAACTGAAAATGACTGATGTGCCGGCGGTGGTGACGCTGGCCTCTCGGCTGCAC
TGCACATATGCCGACTTCGATGTCCATTTTCTGGAGGCCTGGCAAAAGGCACTGAACATCAAGGCCACCG
AGAAGATTGGCAATCCGAGCAAACTGCGCGTTGATCTTCGCCTGTTTGCGGAACTAGTCAGCTCTGGTGT
GATCCAAATGAAGCCCGGATTGGCCCAACTGGGTGTTGTTCTGGTGCATTTGATTGCCCTGGACAAGGAT
GACCACAGCAACTTCTCGATCATCCTCTCATTCTGCCGGCACTGCGGCGAGGAGTACGCCGGCCTAGTGC
CGCAAAAGATGCAACAGTTGGCCACCAAATACGGGGTGGAGGTGCCGAAATCCGACTTCCTGACTGCCGA
CAAGCAGCTCAATCTGCGCACCATGCTTAAGGGTTACTTCAAGGCCCTGTGCAAGCATGTCCTGGCCGAG
CAGGCCGAACTGATGAACATGACCAAGAACATTCGGCGCACCATGGAGTGCAAGGGTGAGATATCCACGG
AGAAGCGCGAGAAGTGTGAACTGATGCAGGCCGGATTCGATAAGCTGCTGGCCTCCGCTCAATCGCTGTC
GGAACTGCTGGGTGAACCACTGCCCGAGCTGGCCAAGGAGTCTGAGGGCTGTAATCCGGGCACAGTCATC
GACAACATGCTGGACAGTGCCTCCTTTGGTGTGCTGGATCCGTGGGGCGACGAGGAGACCCGAGCCTTCT
ACACGGATTTGCCCGATTTGAGACAGTTTCTGCCAAACTTTTCGGCACCCAAAGTCGATTTGGAAACGTT
AGAGGAGCCCAGTGAACTAACCGAAGAAGCGATCGATGCCAATCTAGATGCCGAAATGGATCTAGATGAT
CCACCGTCCACCACTTCGGATACGACTCCGGAGAATCCAATCGAAGAGCAGCCAACGACGCCAGTTGCCG
CTGCGGAGGATCTCAAGCCGCAGAAGATGGGTAACGCTCTGATGGAACTGGGTCGCCAGCAGCAGCAGCA
AAGTCAGCTCAACCAGAATCCGATCCAGATCCAAAACCAGATGCGTCAGCAGTTCGATGGCTTCCTGGTC
AACCTATTCAACTGTGTGAACAAGGAGCTGATCGATTCGGCGGCCATCGAGTTCCTGCTTAACTTCAATA
CCAAGCATCAACGCAAGAAGCTGACGCGTACGATATTCTCGGTGCAGCGTACGCGTCTGGATATCCTGCC
CTATCTCTCCCGCTTCGTGGCCATTGTGCATATGTGCAATACCGATGTGGCCACCGATTTGGCCGAACTG
CTGCGCAAGGAGTTCAAGTGGCACATTCACAAGAAGAACCAGCTGAATATCGAGACGAAGCTTAAGATTG
TGCGATTCATTGGTGAACTGGTTAAGTTTGGTTTGTTTAAAAAGTTCGATGCCTTAGGATGTCTGAAGAT
GCTGCTAAGGGACTTTCAGCATCATCAAATCGAGATGGCCTGTGCCTTTGTGGAAGTCACCGGCGTCTAT
CTGTACAATTGCCGGGATGCCCGTCTGCTGATGAATGTGTTCCTGGACCAAATGCTGCGCTTGAAAACAG
CCACGGCAATGGACTCGCGACATGCGGCGCAGATTGAGAGCGTGTACTATTTGGTAAAGCCGCCGGAATC
GTCCAAGCGAGAGCCCATGGTTCGGCCGGCAATGCATGAGTACATCCGTTACTTGATCTTCGAGGAGCTT
TGCAAACAGAACGTTGATCGTTGTATCAAAATGCTGCGCCGCATCGATTGGCAGGATCCGGAGACAAATT
GTTATGCCATTAAGTGCCTCAGCAAGGCGTATCTGCTGCGCTTCCAGCTCATTCGCTGCCTGGCCGATCT
CGTATCCGGACTGAGCTCCTATCAGCCACGAGCGGTTACCATCGTGATCGATAATGTGTTTGAGGATATA
CGCGCTGGCCTCGAGATTCATTCGCCACGCATGGCACAGCGGCGCATCGCGATGGCCAAGTATCTGGGCG
AGATGTACAACTACAAGCTGGTGGAGTCCACGAACATTCTTAATACGCTGTACTCCATCATCTCGCTGGG
CGTATCGAATGACCAAAATGTCGTCTCGCCACTGGATCCGCCCGATAGCCTGTTCCGACTGAAGCTTGCC
TGTATGCTACTGGACACGTGTGCACCCTACTTCACCAGCCAGGCCACGCGAAAAAAACTGGACTACTTTC
TGGTCTTCTTCCAACACTACTATTGGTTCAAGAAATCCCATCCCGTGTTCAGCAAAACGGAGAACACCTC
CGATTTGTTCCCCATCCTAATGGATCACACCTATCGCGACTGTCTACTCAATGTGCGGCCCAAGCTGAAG
ATTTACAAGAGTCTAGAGCAGGCCAAGGCGGCGATTGATCATCTGCAGGAGAAGCTCTATCCGCAGCTAA
AGGGCGGCCGCTCGAGTCTAGAGGGCCCGCGGTTCGAAGGTAAGCCTATCCCTAACCCTCTCCTCGGTCT
CGATTCTACGCGTACCGGTCATCATCACCATCACCATTGAGTTTAAACCCGCTGATCAGCCTCGACTGTG
CCTTCTAAGGCCTGAGCTCGCTGATCAGCCTCGATCGAGGATCCAGACATGATAAGATACATTGATGAGT
TTGGACAAACCACAACTAGAATGCAGTGAAAAAAATGCTTTATTTGTGAAATTTGTGATGCTATTGCTTT
ATTTGTAACCATTATAAGCTGCAATAAACAAGTTAACAACAACAATTGCATTCATTTTATGTTTCAGGTT
CAGGGGGAGGTGTGGGAGGTTTTTTAAAGCAAGTAAAACCTCTACAAATGTGGTATGGCTGATTATGATC
AGTCGACCGATGCCCTTGAGAGCCTTCAACCCAGTCAGCTCCTTCCGGTGGGCGCGGGGCATGACTATCG
TCGCCGCACTTATGACTGTCTTCTTTATCATGCAACTCGTAGGACAGGTGCCGGCAGCGCTCTGGGTCAT
TTTCGGCGAGGACCGCTTTCGCTGGAGCGCGACGATGATCGGCCTGTCGCTTGCGGTATTCGGAATCTTG
CACGCCCTCGCTCAAGCCTTCGTCACTGGTCCCGCCACCAAACGTTTCGGCGAGAAGCAGGCCATTATCG
CCGGCATGGCGGCCGACGCGCTGGGCTACGTCTTGCTGGCGTTCGCGACGCGAGGCTGGATGGCCTTCCC
CATTATGATTCTTCTCGCTTCCGGCGGCATCGGGATGCCCGCGTTGCAGGCCATGCTGTCCAGGCAGGTA
GATGACGACCATCAGGGACAGCTTCAAGGATCGCTCGCGGCTCTTACCAGCCAGCAAAAGGCCAGGAACC
GTAAAAAGGCCGCGTTGCTGGCGTTTTTCCATAGGCTCCGCCCCCCTGACGAGCATCACAAAAATCGACG
CTCAAGTCAGAGGTGGCGAAACCCGACAGGACTATAAAGATACCAGGCGTTTCCCCCTGGAAGCTCCCTC
GTGCGCTCTCCTGTTCCGACCCTGCCGCTTACCGGATACCTGTCCGCCTTTCTCCCTTCGGGAAGCGTGG
CGCTTTCTCAATGCTCACGCTGTAGGTATCTCAGTTCGGTGTAGGTCGTTCGCTCCAAGCTGGGCTGTGT
GCACGAACCCCCCGTTCAGCCCGACCGCTGCGCCTTATCCGGTAACTATCGTCTTGAGTCCAACCCGGTA
AGACACGACTTATCGCCACTGGCAGCAGCCACTGGTAACAGGATTAGCAGAGCGAGGTATGTAGGCGGTG
CTACAGAGTTCTTGAAGTGGTGGCCTAACTACGGCTACACTAGAAGGACAGTATTTGGTATCTGCGCTCT
GCTGAAGCCAGTTACCTTCGGAAAAAGAGTTGGTAGCTCTTGATCCGGCAAACAAACCACCGCTGGTAGC
GGTGGTTTTTTTGTTTGCAAGCAGCAGATTACGCGCAGAAAAAAAGGATCTCAAGAAGATCCTTTGATCT
TTTCTACGGGGTCTGACGCTCAGTGGAACGAAAACTCACGTTAAGGGATTTTGGTCATGAGATTATCAAA
AAGGATCTTCACCTAGATCCTTTTAAATTAAAAATGAAGTTTTAAATCAATCTAAAGTATATATGAGTAA
ACTTGGTCTGACAGTTACCAATGCTTAATCAGTGAGGCACCTATCTCAGCGATCTGTCTATTTCGTTCAT
CCATAGTTGCCTGACTCCCCGTCGTGTAGATAACTACGATACGGGAGGGCTTACCATCTGGCCCCAGTGC
TGCAATGATACCGCGAGACCCACGCTCACCGGCTCCAGATTTATCAGCAATAAACCAGCCAGCCGGAAGG
GCCGAGCGCAGAAGTGGTCCTGCAACTTTATCCGCCTCCATCCAGTCTATTAATTGTTGCCGGGAAGCTA
GAGTAAGTAGTTCGCCAGTTAATAGTTTGCGCAACGTTGTTGCCATTGCTGCAGGCATCGTGGTGTCACG
CTCGTCGTTTGGTATGGCTTCATTCAGCTCCGGTTCCCAACGATCAAGGCGAGTTACATGATCCCCCATG
TTGTGCAAAAAAGCGGTTAGCTCCTTCGGTCCTCCGATCGTTGTCAGAAGTAAGTTGGCCGCAGTGTTAT
CACTCATGGTTATGGCAGCACTGCATAATTCTCTTACTGTCATGCCATCCGTAAGATGCTTTTCTGTGAC
TGGTGAGTACTCAACCAAGTCATTCTGAGAATAGTGTATGCGGCGACCGAGTTGCTCTTGCCCGGCGTCA
ACACGGGATAATACCGCGCCACATAGCAGAACTTTAAAAGTGCTCATCATTGGAAAACGTTCTTCGGGGC
GAAAACTCTCAAGGATCTTACCGCTGTTGAGATCCAGTTCGATGTAACCCACTCGTGCACCCAACTGATC
TTCAGCATCTTTTACTTTCACCAGCGTTTCTGGGTGAGCAAAAACAGGAAGGCAAAATGCCGCAAAAAAG
GGAATAAGGGCGACACGGAAATGTTGAATACTCATACTCTTCCTTTTTCAATATTATTGAAGCATTTATC
AGGGTTATTGTCTCATGAGCGGATACATATTTGAATGTATTTAGAAAAATAAACAAATAGGGGTTCCGCG
CACATTTCCCCGAAAAGTGCCACCTGACGTCTAAGAAACCATTATTATCATGACATTAACCTATAAAAAT
AGGCGTATCACGAGGCCCTTTCGT
